>Addgene plasmid #40936 | pCMV5-Flag-EPLIN alpha delta N173 | addgene partial sequence | sequence record 56135 | CMV-F 5'-CGCAAATGGGCGGTAGGCGTG-3'
TAGCAGAGCTCGTTAGTGACCGTCAGAATTGCCACCATGGACTACAAGGACGACGATGACAAGAATTCTG
CAGGATCCGCAGTCCGTTCCACCCCTGCCGAAGATGACTCCCGTGACTCCCAGGTTAAGAGTGAGGTTCA
ACAGCCTGTCCATCCCAAGCCACTAAGTCCAGATTCCAGAGCCTCCAGTCTTTCTGAAAGTTCTCCTCCC
AAAGCAATGAAGAAGTTTCAGGCACCTGCAAGAGAGACCTGCGTGGAATGTCAGAAGACAGTCTATCCAA
TGGAGCGTCTCTTGGCCAACCAGCAGGTGTTTCACATCAGCTGCTTCCGTTGCTCCTATTGCAACAACAA
ACTCAGTCTAGGAACATATGCATCTTTACATGGAAGAATCTATTGTAAGCCTCACTTCAATCAACTCTTT
AAATCTAAGGGCAACTATGATGAAGGCTTTGGGCACAGACCACACAAGGATCTATGGGCAAGCAAAAATG
AAAACGAAGAGATTTTGGAGAGACCAGCCCAGCTTGCAAATGCAAGGGAGACCCCTCACAGCCCAGGGGT
AGAAGATGCCCCTATTGCTAAGGTGGGTGTCCTGGCTGCAAGTATGGAAGCCAAGGCCTCCTCTCAGCAG
GAGAAGGAAGACAAGCCAGCTGAAACCAAGAAGCTGAGGATCGCCTGGCCACCCCCCACTGAACTTGGAA
GTTCAGGAAGTGCCTTGGAGGAAGGGATCAAAATGTCAAAGCCCAAATGGCCTCCTGAAGACGAAATCAG
CAAGCCCGAAGTTCCTGAGGATGTCGATCTAGATCTGAAGAAGCTAAGACGATCTTCTTCACTGAAGGAA
AGAAGCCGCCCATTCACTGTAGCAGCTTCATTTCAAAGCACCTCTGTCAAGAGCCCAAAAACTGTGTCCC
CACCTATCAGGAAAGGCTGGAGCATGTCAGAGCAGAGTGAAGAGTCTGTGGGTGGAAGAGTTGCAGAAAG
GAAACAAGTGGAAAATGCCAAGGCTTCTA
