[The description below was written by a language model from this plasmid's Addgene catalogue record.]
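Description:
pCMV5-Flag-EPLIN alpha delta N173 is a mammalian expression plasmid built on the pCMV5-Flag backbone. It encodes an N-terminally truncated form of human EPLIN (epithelial protein lost in neoplasm, the product of the LIMA1 gene). The name indicates the alpha isoform, and the recorded mutation is a deletion of amino acids 1-173. The truncated coding sequence was inserted by restriction cloning between BamHI and SalI sites, both of which remain intact. It sits downstream of a Flag epitope supplied by the backbone, so the protein is produced with an N-terminal Flag tag that allows detection or immunoprecipitation with anti-Flag antibodies. The record does not explicitly list the promoter, although the backbone name implies that expression is driven by a cytomegalovirus (CMV) promoter, as is usual for the pCMV5 series. No feature table is provided, so the origin of replication, polyadenylation signal and other backbone elements are not documented here. The copy number is listed as unknown, and no mammalian selection marker is recorded. The plasmid is propagated in E. coli under ampicillin selection.

The construct appears to be a deletion mutant for structure-function analysis of EPLIN. The associated publication concerns EPLIN's ability to inhibit anchorage-independent growth of transformed NIH3T3 cells, and reports that this activity requires localization of EPLIN to the actin cytoskeleton. A Flag-tagged N-terminal truncation fits that kind of study. Expressed in mammalian cells, it could be used to test whether the first 173 residues contribute to subcellular localization, actin association or growth suppression, in comparison with the full-length protein. The record does not state the specific findings for this mutant.
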