Addgene plasmid #40936: pCMV5-Flag-EPLIN alpha delta N173
Depositing lab: Elizabeth Luna & Scott Maul. Depositing organization: University of California, Los Angeles (UCLA). Publication: Inhibition of anchorage-independent growth of transformed NIH3T3 cells by epithelial protein lost in neoplasm (EPLIN) requires localization of EPLIN to actin cytoskeleton. Song Y, Maul RS, Gerbin CS, Chang DD. Mol Biol Cell. 2002 Apr;13(4):1408-16. 10.1091/mbc.01-08-0414 PubMed 11950948.
Backbone
  Vector backbone: pCMV5-Flag
  Vector type: Mammalian Expression
Growth in bacteria
  Bacterial resistance: Ampicillin, 100 μg/mL
  Growth temperature: 37°C
  Growth strain: JM109
  Copy number: Unknown
Gene/Insert
  Gene/Insert name: EPLIN
  Species: H. sapiens (human)
  Mutation: deleted amino acids 1-173
  Entrez Gene: LIMA1 (a.k.a. EPLIN, LDLCQ8, SREBP3)
  Tag / fusion protein: Flag (N terminal on backbone)
  Cloning method: Restriction Enzyme; 5′ cloning site BamHI (not destroyed); 3′ cloning site SalI (not destroyed)
  Sequencing primers: 5′ unknown; 3′ unknown
Resource information
  A portion of this plasmid was derived from a plasmid made by: Raymond S. Maul
Terms and licenses: Academic/Nonprofit Terms; Industry Terms: Not Available to Industry
How to cite: pCMV5-Flag-EPLIN alpha delta N173 was a gift from Elizabeth Luna & Scott Maul (Addgene plasmid # 40936 ; http://n2t.net/addgene:40936 ; RRID:Addgene_40936)
